>Addgene plasmid #21205 | GFP-C1-PKCgamma-C1A | depositor full sequence | sequence record 9821 | Author sequence
TAGTTATTAATAGTAATCAATTACGGGGTCATTAGTTCATAGCCCATATATGGAGTTCCGCGTTACATAA
CTTACGGTAAATGGCCCGCCTGGCTGACCGCCCAACGACCCCCGCCCATTGACGTCAATAATGACGTATG
TTCCCATAGTAACGCCAATAGGGACTTTCCATTGACGTCAATGGGTGGAGTATTTACGGTAAACTGCCCA
CTTGGCAGTACATCAAGTGTATCATATGCCAAGTACGCCCCCTATTGACGTCAATGACGGTAAATGGCCC
GCCTGGCATTATGCCCAGTACATGACCTTATGGGACTTTCCTACTTGGCAGTACATCTACGTATTAGTCA
TCGCTATTACCATGGTGATGCGGTTTTGGCAGTACATCAATGGGCGTGGATAGCGGTTTGACTCACGGGG
ATTTCCAAGTCTCCACCCCATTGACGTCAATGGGAGTTTGTTTTGGCACCAAAATCAACGGGACTTTCCA
AAATGTCGTAACAACTCCGCCCCATTGACGCAAATGGGCGGTAGGCGTGTACGGTGGGAGGTCTATATAA
GCAGAGCTGGTTTAGTGAACCGTCAGATCCGCTAGCGCTACCGGTCGCCACCATGGTGAGCAAGGGCGAG
GAGCTGTTCACCGGGGTGGTGCCCATCCTGGTCGAGCTGGACGGCGACGTAAACGGCCACAAGTTCAGCG
TGTCCGGCGAGGGCGAGGGCGATGCCACCTACGGCAAGCTGACCCTGAAGTTCATCTGCACCACCGGCAA
GCTGCCCGTGCCCTGGCCCACCCTCGTGACCACCCTGACCTACGGCGTGCAGTGCTTCAGCCGCTACCCC
GACCACATGAAGCAGCACGACTTCTTCAAGTCCGCCATGCCCGAAGGCTACGTCCAGGAGCGCACCATCT
TCTTCAAGGACGACGGCAACTACAAGACCCGCGCCGAGGTGAAGTTCGAGGGCGACACCCTGGTGAACCG
CATCGAGCTGAAGGGCATCGACTTCAAGGAGGACGGCAACATCCTGGGGCACAAGCTGGAGTACAACTAC
AACAGCCACAACGTCTATATCATGGCCGACAAGCAGAAGAACGGCATCAAGGTGAACTTCAAGATCCGCC
ACAACATCGAGGACGGCAGCGTGCAGCTCGCCGACCACTACCAGCAGAACACCCCCATCGGCGACGGCCC
CGTGCTGCTGCCCGACAACCACTACCTGAGCACCCAGTCCGCCCTGAGCAAAGACCCCAACGAGAAGCGC
GATCACATGGTCCTGCTGGAGTTCGTGACCGCCGCCGGGATCACTCTCGGCATGGACGAGCTGTACAAGT
CCGGCCGGACTCAGATCTCGAGCTCAAGCTTCGAATTCTGCAGTCGACGGTACCTTGGGGCGGGCCACAA
GTTCACCGCTCGTTTCTTCAAGCAGCCAACCTTCTGCAGTCACTGTACCGACTTCATCTGGGGCATTGGA
AAGCAGGGCCTGCAATGTCAAGTCTGCAGCTTTGTGGTTCACCGCCGATGCCACGAATTTGTGACCTTCG
AGTGTCCAGGAGCTGGACGGTACCGCGGGCCCGGGATCCACCGGATCTAGATAACTGATCATAATCAGCC
ATACCACATTTGTAGAGGTTTTACTTGCTTTAAAAAACCTCCCACACCTCCCCCTGAACCTGAAACATAA
AATGAATGCAATTGTTGTTGTTAACTTGTTTATTGCAGCTTATAATGGTTACAAATAAAGCAATAGCATC
ACAAATTTCACAAATAAAGCATTTTTTTCACTGCATTCTAGTTGTGGTTTGTCCAAACTCATCAATGTAT
CTTAACGCGTAAATTGTAAGCGTTAATATTTTGTTAAAATTCGCGTTAAATTTTTGTTAAATCAGCTCAT
TTTTTAACCAATAGGCCGAAATCGGCAAAATCCCTTATAAATCAAAAGAATAGACCGAGATAGGGT
[37 nt withheld, positions 1957-1993]
AAAGAACGTGGACTCCAACGTCAAAGG
[49 nt withheld, positions 2021-2069]
T
[91 nt withheld, positions 2071-2161]
G
[124 nt withheld, positions 2163-2286]
CAGGTGGCACTTTTCGGGGAAATGTGCGCGGAACCCCTATTTGTTTATTTTTCTAAATACATTCAAATAT
GTATCCGCTCATGAGACAATAACCCTGATAAATGCTTCAATAATATTGAAAAAGGAAGAGTCCTGAGGCG
GAAAGAACCAGCTGTGGAATGTGTGTCAGTTAGGGTGTGGAAAGTCCCCAGGCTCCCCAGCAGGCAGAAG
TATGCAAAGCATGCATCTCAATTAGTCAGCAACCAGGTGTGGAAAGTCCCCAGGCTCCCCAGCAGGCAGA
AGTATGCAAAGCATGCATCTCAATTAGTCAGCAACCATAGTCCCGCCCCTAACTCCGCCCATCCCGCCCC
TAACTCCGCCCAGTTCCGCCCATTCTCCGCCCCATGGCTGACTAATTTTTTTTATTTATGCAGAGGCCGA
GGCCGCCTCGGCCTCTGAGCTATTCCAGAAGTAGTGAGGAGGCTTTTTTGGAGGCCTAGGCTTTTGCAAA
GATCGATCAAGAGACAGGATGAGGATCGTTTCGCATGATTGAACAAGATGGATTGCACGCAGGTTCTCCG
GCCGCTTGGGTGGAGAGGCTATTCGGCTATGACTGGGCACAACAGACAATCGGCTGCTCTGATGCCGCCG
TGTTCCGGCTGTCAGCGCAGGGGCGCCCGGTTCTTTTTGTCAAGACCGACCTGTCCGGTGCCCTGAATGA
ACTGCAAGACGAGGCAGCGCGGCTATCGTGGCTGGCCACGACGGGCGTTCCTTGCGCAGCTGTGCTCGAC
GTTGTCACTGAAGCGGGAAGGGACTGGCTGCTATTGGGCGAAGTGCCGGGGCAGGATCTCCTGTCATCTC
ACCTTGCTCCTGCCGAGAAAGTATCCATCATGGCTGATGCAATGCGGCGGCTGCATACGCTTGATCCGGC
TACCTGCCCATTCGACCACCAAGCGAAACATCGCATCGAGCGAGCACGTACTCGGATGGAAGCCGGTCTT
GTCGATCAGGATGATCTGGACGAAGAGCATCAGGGGCTCGCGCCAGCCGAACTGTTCGCCAGGCTCAAGG
CGAGCATGCCCGACGGCGAGGATCTCGTCGTGACCCATGGCGATGCCTGCTTGCCGAATATCATGGTGGA
AAATGGCCGCTTTTCTGGATTCATCGACTGTGGCCGGCTGGGTGTGGCGGACCGCTATCAGGACATAGCG
TTGGCTACCCGTGATATTGCTGAAGAGCTTGGCGGCGAATGGGCTGACCGCTTCCTCGTGCTTTACGGTA
TCGCCGCTCCCGATTCGCAGCGCATCGCCTTCTATCGCCTTCTTGACGAGTTCTTCTGAGCGGGACTCTG
GGGTTCGAAATGACCGACCAAGCGACGCCCAACCTGCCATCACGAGATTTCGATTCCACCGCCGCCTTCT
ATGAAAGGTTGGGCTTCGGAATCGTTTTCCGGGACGCCGGCTGGATGATCCTCCAGCGCGGGGATCTCAT
GCTGGAGTTCTTCGCCCACCCTAGGGGGAGGCTAACTGAAACACGGAAGGAGACAATACCGGAAGGAACC
CGCGCTATGACGGCAATAAAAAGACAGAATAAAACGCACGGTGTTGGGTCGTTTGTTCATAAACGCGGGG
TTCGGTCCCAGGGCTGGCACTCTGTCGATACCCCACCGAGACCCCATTGGGGCCAATACGCCCGCGTTTC
TTCCTTTTCCCCACCCCACCCCCCAAGTTCGGGTGAAGGCCCAGGGCTCGCAGCCAACGTCGGGGCGGCA
GGCCCTGCCATAGCCTCAGGTTACTCATATATACTTTAGATTGATTTAAAACTTCATTTTTAATTTAAAA
GGATCTAGGTGAAGATCCTTTTTGATAATCTCATGACCAAAATCCCTTAACGTGAGTTTTCGTTCCACTG
AGCGTCAGACCCCGTAGAAAAGATCAAAGGATCTTCTTGAGATCCTTTTTTTCTGCGCGTAATCTGCTGC
TTGCAAACAAAAAAACCACCGCTACCAGCGGTGGTTTGTTTGCCGGATCAAGAGCTACCAACTCTTTTTC
CGAAGGTAACTGGCTTCAGCAGAGCGCAGATACCAAATACTGTCCTTCTAGTGTAGCCGTAGTTAGGCCA
CCACTTCAAGAACTCTGTAGCACCGCCTACATACCTCGCTCTGCTAATCCTGTTACCAGTGGCTGCTGCC
AGTGGCGATAAGTCGTGTCTTACCGGGTTGGACTCAAGACGATAGTTACCGGATAAGGCGCAGCGGTCGG
GCTGAACGGGGGGTTCGTGCACACAGCCCAGCTTGGAGCGAACGACCTACACCGAACTGAGATACCTACA
GCGTGAGCTATGAGAAAGCGCCACGCTTCCCGAAGGGAGAAAGGCGGACAGGTATCCGGTAAGCGGCAGG
GTCGGAACAGGAGAGCGCACGAGGGAGCTTCCAGGGGGAAACGCCTGGTATCTTTATAGTCCTGTCGGGT
TTCGCCACCTCTGACTTGAGCGTCGATTTTTGTGATGCTCGTCAGGGGGGCGGAGCCTATGGAAAAACGC
CAGCAACGCGGCCTTTTTACGGTTCCTGGCCTTTTGCTGGCCTTTTGCTCACATGTTCTTTCCTGCGTTA
TCCCCTGATTCTGTGGATAACCGTATTACCGCCATGCAT
Features (pLannotate 1.2.2; 16 found; start..end, strand, type, name):
     61..364     +  enhancer       CMV enhancer: human cytomegalovirus immediate early enhancer
    365..568     +  promoter       CMV promoter: human cytomegalovirus (CMV) immediate early promoter
    613..1329    +  CDS            EGFP: EGFP is a basic (constitutively fluorescent) green fluorescent protein published in 1996, derived from Aequorea victoria. It is reported to be a rapidly-maturing weak dimer with moderate acid sensitivity.
   1335..1384    +  misc_feature   MCS (fragment): multiple cloning site
   1396..1572    +  CDS            PRKCG (fragment): KPCG_HUMAN - Also known as PKCG. Experimental evidence at protein level: Swiss-Prot protein existence level 1. Calcium-activated, phospholipid- and diacylglycerol (DAG)- dependent serine/threonine-protein kinase that plays diverse roles in neuronal cells and eye tissues, such as regulation of the neuronal receptors GRIA4/GLUR4 and GRIN1/NMDAR1, modulation of receptors and neuronal functions related to sensitivity to opiates, pain and alcohol, mediation of synaptic function and cell survival after ischemia, and inhibition of gap junction activity after oxidative stress. Binds and phosphorylates
   1556..1579    +  misc_feature   MCS (fragment): multiple cloning site
   1596..1680    +  CDS            large T antigen (fragment): large T antigen from SV40 (simian virus 40)
   1703..1824    +  polyA_signal   SV40 poly(A) signal: SV40 polyadenylation signal
   1858..2286    -  rep_origin     f1 ori (sequence partly withheld): f1 bacteriophage origin of replication; arrow indicates direction of (+) strand synthesis
   2313..2417    +  promoter       AmpR promoter: bla
   2419..2776    +  promoter       SV40 promoter: SV40 enhancer and early promoter
   2811..3605    +  CDS            NeoR/KanR: aminoglycoside phosphotransferase from Tn5; aph(3')-II (or nptII); confers resistance to neomycin, kanamycin, and G418 (Geneticin®)
   3626..3778    +  CDS            ble (fragment): BLE_KLEPN - Experimental evidence at protein level: Swiss-Prot protein existence level 1. Binding protein with a strong affinity to the bleomycin family of antibiotics. Binds to CL990; an antimitotic-antibiotic compound. From Klebsiella pneumoniae.
   3837..3884    +  polyA_signal   HSV TK poly(A) signal: herpes simplex virus thymidine kinase polyadenylation signal (Cole and Stacy, 1985)
   3975..3991    -  polyA_signal   bGH poly(A) signal (fragment): bovine growth hormone polyadenylation signal
   4213..4801    +  rep_origin     ori: high-copy-number ColE1/pMB1/pBR322/pUC origin of replication
