[The description below was written by a language model from this plasmid's Addgene catalogue record and pLannotate feature annotations shown in this document.]
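Description:
GFP-C1-PKCgamma-C1A is a mammalian expression plasmid of about 4.9 kb built on the Clontech C1 backbone. It encodes EGFP fused at its C-terminus to the C1A domain of rat protein kinase C gamma (Prkcg). The fusion is driven by the human cytomegalovirus immediate early enhancer and promoter. The EGFP open reading frame is followed by residual multiple cloning site sequence and then a short PRKCG fragment of roughly 180 nt, consistent with a single cysteine-rich domain rather than the full kinase. The annotation tool matched this fragment to the human protein entry, whereas the catalogue record gives the species as rat. An SV40 polyadenylation signal terminates the transcript. The short large T antigen fragment annotated just upstream of it probably reflects SV40-derived sequence flanking that signal rather than a functional element.

The plasmid replicates in E. coli from a high-copy ColE1/pUC-type origin and also carries an f1 phage origin. A single Tn5 aminoglycoside phosphotransferase gene (NeoR/KanR) provides selection in both hosts. A bacterial bla-type promoter expresses it for kanamycin resistance, and the adjacent SV40 enhancer/early promoter expresses it in mammalian cells for G418 selection, with an HSV TK polyadenylation signal downstream. The small ble and bGH poly(A) fragments appear to be partial annotation matches, not working parts.

C1 domains of protein kinase C bind diacylglycerol and phorbol esters. In line with the associated publication, this GFP-tagged domain serves as a fluorescent indicator of diacylglycerol signalling, reporting lipid production in living cells through its translocation to membranes.
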