Addgene plasmid #21205: GFP-C1-PKCgamma-C1A
Depositing lab: Tobias Meyer. Depositing organization: Stanford University. Publication: Green fluorescent protein (GFP)-tagged cysteine-rich domains from protein kinase C as fluorescent indicators for diacylglycerol signaling in living cells. Oancea E, Teruel MN, Quest AF, Meyer T. J Cell Biol. 1998 Feb 9. 140(3):485-98. 10.1083/jcb.140.3.485 PubMed 9456311.
Backbone
  Vector backbone: C1
  Backbone manufacturer: Clontech
  Vector type: Mammalian Expression
  Selectable markers: Neomycin (select with G418)
Growth in bacteria
  Bacterial resistance: Kanamycin, 50 μg/mL
  Growth temperature: 37°C
  Growth strain: DH5alpha
  Copy number: Unknown
Gene/Insert
  Gene/Insert name: PKCgamma-C1A (alt name: Prkcg, PKC, PKCI, Prkc, Prkcc, RATPKCI, MGC105487)
  Species: R. norvegicus (rat)
  Mutation: PKCgamma-C1A domain. (Lab plasmid WC 0018)
  Entrez Gene: Prkcg (a.k.a. PKC, PKCI, Prkc, Prkcc, RATPKCI)
  Tag / fusion protein: GFP
  Cloning method: Restriction Enzyme
  Sequencing primers: 5′ n/a
Terms and licenses: Academic/Nonprofit Terms; Industry Terms: Not Available to Industry
How to cite: GFP-C1-PKCgamma-C1A was a gift from Tobias Meyer (Addgene plasmid # 21205 ; http://n2t.net/addgene:21205 ; RRID:Addgene_21205)
