>Addgene plasmid #21205 | GFP-C1-PKCgamma-C1A | addgene partial sequence | sequence record 27081 | 21205 with EGFP-C
TCTCGGCATGGACGAGCTGTACAAGTCCGGCCGGACTCAGATCTCGAGCTCAAGCTTCGAATTCTGCAGT
CGACGGTACCTTGGGGCGGGCCACAAGTTCACCGCTCGTTTCTTCAAGCAGCCAACCTTCTGCAGTCACT
GTACCGACTTCATCTGGGGCATTGGAAAGCAGGGCCTGCAATGTCAAGTCTGCAGCTTTGTGGTTCACCG
CCGATGCCACGAATTTGTGACCTTCGAGTGTCCAGGAGCTGGACGGTACCGCGGGCCCGGGATCCACCGG
ATCTAGATAACTGATCATAATCAGCCATACCACATTTGTAGAGGTTTTACTTGCTTTAAAAAACCTCCCA
CACCTCCCCCTGAACCTGAAACATAAAATGAATGCAATTGTTGTTGTTAACTTGTTTATTGCAGCTTATA
ATGGTTACAAATAAAGCAATAGCATCACAAATTTCACAAATAAAGCATTTTTTTCACTGCATTCTAGTTG
TGGTTTGTCCAAACTCATCAATGTATCTTAACGCGTAAATTGTAAGCGTTAATATTTTGTTAAAATTCGC
GTTAAATTTTTGTTAAATCAGCTCATTTTTTAACCAATAGGCCGAAATCGGCAAAATCCCTTATAAATCA
AAAGAATAGACCGAGATAGGGT
[37 nt withheld, positions 653-689]
AAAGAACAT
